Addgene plasmid #212458: pTwist-SARS-CoV-2 Spike-deltaC18 deltaV143-Y145
Purpose: Encodes SARS-CoV-2 spike V143-Y145 deletion for pseudovirus production
Depositing lab: Alejandro Balazs. Depositing organization: Massachusetts General Hospital. Publication: Ongoing evolution of SARS-CoV-2 drives escape from mRNA vaccine-induced humoral immunity. Roederer AL, Cao Y, Denis KS, Sheehan ML, Li CJ, Lam EC, Gregory DJ, Poznansky MC, Iafrate AJ, Canaday DH, Gravenstein S, Garcia-Beltran WF, Balazs AB. medRxiv [Preprint]. 2024 Mar 7:2024.03.05.24303815. doi: 10.1101/2024.03.05.24303815. PubMed 38496628.
Backbone
  Vector backbone: pTwist-CMV-BetaGlobin-WPRE-Neo
  Backbone manufacturer: Twist
  Vector type: Mammalian Expression
Growth in bacteria
  Bacterial resistance: Ampicillin, 100 μg/mL
  Growth temperature: 37°C
  Growth strain: DH5alpha
  Copy number: High Copy
Gene/Insert
  Gene/Insert name: SARS-CoV-2 Spike V143-Y145 deletion
  Species: Severe acute respiratory syndrome coronavirus 2
  Mutation: V143-Y145 deletion
  Entrez Gene: S (a.k.a. GU280_gp02, spike glycoprotein)
  Promoter: CAG
  Cloning method: Ligation Independent Cloning
Terms and licenses: Academic/Nonprofit Terms; Industry Terms: Not Available to Industry
Depositor comments: Please visit https://www.medrxiv.org/content/10.1101/2024.03.05.24303815v1 for medRxiv preprint.
How to cite: pTwist-SARS-CoV-2 Spike-deltaC18 deltaV143-Y145 was a gift from Alejandro Balazs (Addgene plasmid # 212458 ; http://n2t.net/addgene:212458 ; RRID:Addgene_212458)
