[The description below was written by a language model from this plasmid's Addgene catalogue record and pLannotate feature annotations shown in this document.]
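Description:
pTwist-SARS-CoV-2 Spike-deltaC18 deltaV143-Y145 is a mammalian expression plasmid of about 10.5 kb, built on the Twist pTwist-CMV-BetaGlobin-WPRE-Neo backbone. It encodes a SARS-CoV-2 spike glycoprotein variant for producing pseudotyped virus. It is propagated in E. coli from a high-copy ColE1/pUC-type origin under ampicillin selection (AmpR). A separate cassette, with an SV40 early promoter driving neo and a bGH polyadenylation signal, would allow G418 selection in mammalian cells.

The spike open reading frame carries a deletion of residues V143–Y145. This region lies in the N-terminal domain, and the associated publication concerns escape from vaccine-induced antibodies. The plasmid name also indicates a deltaC18 truncation, meaning removal of the last 18 residues of the cytoplasmic tail. This modification is commonly used to improve spike incorporation into pseudovirus particles, although the catalogue fields list only the V143–Y145 deletion.

The catalogue gives the promoter as CAG. However, the backbone name and the feature annotation point to a CMV enhancer and CMV promoter elements followed by a truncated human β-globin intron upstream of the coding sequence, so the promoter designation in the record is not fully consistent. Downstream of the spike gene, a WPRE enhances transcript stability and expression, and an SV40 poly(A) signal is annotated after it, recorded on the reverse strand. The expression unit is flanked by β-globin insulator elements and by bacterial and T7 terminators, which help isolate it from neighbouring transcription.

The plasmid is intended for use in producer cells to supply the envelope protein for pseudovirus production. Such pseudoviruses are typically used in neutralisation assays that test the effect of individual spike mutations on antibody recognition.
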