Features (pLannotate 1.2.2; 21 found; start..end, strand, type, name):
      1..3756    +  CDS            S: SPIKE_SARS2 - Experimental evidence at protein level: Swiss-Prot protein existence level 1. [Spike glycoprotein]: May down-regulate host tetherin (BST2) by lysosomal degradation, thereby counteracting its antiviral activity. From Severe acute respiratory syndrome coronavirus 2 (2019-nCoV) (SARS-CoV-2).
   3830..4418    +  misc_feature   WPRE: woodchuck hepatitis virus posttranscriptional regulatory element
   4471..4592    -  polyA_signal   SV40 poly(A) signal: SV40 polyadenylation signal
   4615..4684    -  CDS            large T antigen (fragment): large T antigen from SV40 (simian virus 40)
   4707..4753    +  terminator     T7 terminator: transcription terminator for bacteriophage T7 RNA polymerase
   4783..4919    +  terminator     rrnG terminator: transcription terminator from the E. coli ribosomal RNA rrnG operon (Albrechtsen et al., 1991)
   4964..5035    +  misc_feature   3' β-globin insulator: insulator downstream of the human β-globin locus (Farrell et al., 2002)
   5080..5276    +  promoter       SV40 promoter: SV40 early promoter
   5290..6081    +  CDS            neo: KKA2_KLEPN - Also known as kan, nptII. Experimental evidence at protein level: Swiss-Prot protein existence level 1. Resistance to kanamycin, neomycin, paromomycin, ribostamycin, butirosin and gentamicin B. From Klebsiella pneumoniae.
   6095..6319    +  polyA_signal   bGH poly(A) signal: bovine growth hormone polyadenylation signal
   6515..7103    -  rep_origin     ori: high-copy-number ColE1/pMB1/pBR322/pUC origin of replication
   7275..7339    -  CDS            bla(M) (fragment): β-lactamase lacking the signal sequence; bla(M); allows cytosolic expression of β-lactamase
   7849..8709    +  CDS            AmpR: β-lactamase; bla; confers resistance to ampicillin, carbenicillin, and related antibiotics
   8722..8858    +  terminator     rrnG terminator: transcription terminator from the E. coli ribosomal RNA rrnG operon (Albrechtsen et al., 1991)
   9010..9081    +  misc_feature   5' β-globin insulator: insulator upstream of the human β-globin locus (Farrell et al., 2002)
   9086..9132    -  terminator     T7 terminator: transcription terminator for bacteriophage T7 RNA polymerase
   9150..9198    -  polyA_signal   poly(A) signal: synthetic polyadenylation signal
   9279..9582    +  enhancer       CMV enhancer: human cytomegalovirus immediate early enhancer
   9655..9672    -  promoter       CMV promoter (fragment): human cytomegalovirus (CMV) immediate early promoter
   9735..9786    +  promoter       CMVd2 promoter: truncated human cytomegalovirus (CMV) immediate early promoter that yields moderately reduced expression relative to the full-length promoter
   9920..10395   +  intron         β-globin intron: internally truncated intron from human β-globin
>Addgene plasmid #212458 | pTwist-SARS-CoV-2 Spike-deltaC18 deltaV143-Y145 | addgene full sequence | sequence record 432789 | Addgene NGS Result
ATGTTTGTGTTCCTCGTTCTCCTGCCCCTCGTTTCTTCCCAATGCGTGAACCTCACAACTAGAACGCAGC
TCCCACCCGCTTACACGAACTCTTTTACTCGTGGAGTATACTATCCCGATAAAGTCTTTAGGTCCAGTGT
CCTTCATTCTACTCAAGACCTTTTCCTGCCATTCTTCTCAAATGTCACCTGGTTCCATGCTATCCACGTT
TCTGGCACCAACGGAACTAAACGATTTGATAATCCCGTCTTGCCATTTAACGATGGCGTATACTTTGCCT
CAACGGAGAAGTCCAACATTATCCGGGGATGGATATTTGGCACCACCCTGGACTCCAAGACACAGTCTCT
CCTCATTGTGAACAACGCCACCAATGTCGTCATCAAAGTCTGTGAATTTCAATTTTGTAACGATCCCTTT
CTCGGGCATAAGAATAACAAGTCTTGGATGGAGTCAGAGTTCCGCGTTTACAGTTCCGCTAACAACTGTA
CTTTTGAGTACGTTTCCCAACCATTTCTCATGGATCTTGAAGGGAAGCAAGGCAACTTCAAGAATCTCCG
CGAATTTGTGTTTAAGAATATAGACGGCTACTTCAAAATTTATAGCAAGCATACCCCGATAAATCTGGTT
CGGGATCTCCCTCAAGGCTTCTCCGCGTTGGAACCCCTCGTGGACTTGCCGATTGGCATCAACATCACCC
GGTTCCAAACCCTTCTTGCCCTTCATCGAAGCTACCTCACGCCTGGCGACAGTAGTAGTGGTTGGACAGC
GGGCGCAGCAGCCTACTATGTGGGATATTTGCAACCACGCACCTTTCTTCTCAAATATAACGAAAACGGA
ACAATTACCGATGCCGTAGACTGTGCCCTCGATCCCCTGTCCGAAACTAAATGCACACTCAAGTCCTTCA
CAGTTGAGAAAGGCATATACCAAACCAGTAACTTCCGCGTCCAACCCACCGAATCCATTGTTCGATTCCC
TAACATCACCAATTTGTGTCCTTTCGGTGAAGTATTTAATGCCACTCGATTTGCATCAGTTTATGCCTGG
AATCGCAAGCGAATATCAAATTGTGTTGCAGATTATAGTGTCCTGTATAATAGCGCATCATTCAGCACTT
TTAAGTGTTATGGGGTCAGCCCTACGAAATTGAATGACTTGTGTTTTACCAACGTTTACGCAGATTCTTT
CGTCATACGCGGCGACGAAGTCCGACAGATTGCACCGGGGCAAACCGGAAAGATAGCAGACTATAATTAT
AAGTTGCCGGATGACTTCACCGGCTGCGTTATAGCATGGAACTCCAATAATCTCGATTCAAAAGTCGGCG
GCAACTATAATTATCTTTACCGCCTGTTTCGCAAGTCAAATCTGAAGCCCTTTGAACGTGACATCTCCAC
CGAAATTTATCAAGCTGGCAGCACCCCATGTAATGGAGTGGAAGGGTTTAACTGTTATTTTCCCCTTCAA
TCATACGGATTTCAACCAACAAATGGGGTGGGCTATCAACCATATCGGGTGGTAGTCTTGAGCTTTGAGC
TGCTCCACGCACCGGCTACAGTTTGCGGACCGAAGAAAAGCACTAACCTGGTGAAGAATAAATGTGTGAA
CTTCAACTTTAATGGGCTCACCGGAACAGGGGTGCTGACAGAATCAAACAAGAAATTTCTCCCTTTTCAA
CAATTTGGTAGAGACATTGCCGATACCACAGATGCCGTCCGCGATCCGCAAACACTGGAAATCCTCGATA
TAACACCCTGTAGCTTCGGCGGGGTCAGCGTGATAACTCCCGGAACGAACACATCCAACCAAGTGGCTGT
CCTGTATCAAGATGTCAACTGTACCGAAGTCCCTGTGGCGATACACGCCGACCAACTGACACCCACCTGG
AGAGTCTACTCAACAGGTTCCAATGTCTTTCAAACTAGAGCGGGTTGTCTCATTGGCGCTGAGCATGTCA
ATAATTCATACGAATGTGATATTCCTATTGGGGCAGGAATCTGTGCGTCTTATCAAACTCAAACGAACTC
ACCACGGCGCGCTCGCTCAGTAGCCAGCCAGTCCATAATCGCCTATACCATGAGTCTCGGGGCTGAGAAC
TCCGTGGCTTATTCAAACAATTCCATCGCAATCCCAACTAACTTTACCATTAGCGTTACCACGGAAATCT
TGCCCGTCAGCATGACTAAGACGAGCGTAGACTGTACGATGTATATCTGTGGGGATTCCACCGAGTGTAG
CAACCTCTTGCTTCAATACGGGTCTTTCTGTACTCAACTCAACCGAGCATTGACCGGAATTGCGGTCGAA
CAAGACAAGAATACCCAAGAGGTGTTCGCACAAGTAAAGCAAATATACAAAACGCCGCCAATCAAAGATT
TTGGCGGGTTTAATTTTAGCCAAATACTGCCAGACCCATCTAAGCCTTCAAAACGCAGCTTTATCGAGGA
TCTGCTGTTCAACAAAGTTACGTTGGCTGACGCGGGTTTCATTAAGCAGTATGGGGATTGTTTGGGAGAC
ATTGCGGCCCGCGACCTTATCTGTGCTCAAAAATTCAATGGGTTGACAGTTCTGCCCCCTCTGCTCACTG
ATGAGATGATTGCACAGTATACATCAGCATTGTTGGCAGGAACCATTACATCCGGCTGGACTTTTGGCGC
GGGTGCGGCCCTTCAAATACCTTTCGCTATGCAAATGGCTTACAGATTCAATGGGATTGGTGTCACGCAA
AATGTATTGTATGAAAATCAGAAGCTGATCGCTAATCAATTTAACAGCGCGATTGGCAAGATCCAAGATT
CACTGTCAAGCACAGCGTCCGCCCTCGGCAAACTCCAAGATGTTGTGAATCAAAACGCCCAGGCCCTGAA
TACCCTCGTGAAGCAACTGAGTTCTAACTTCGGCGCAATCTCCAGCGTCCTCAACGACATATTGTCCAGA
CTTGATAAGGTGGAAGCCGAGGTGCAAATTGATCGGCTCATCACAGGCAGGCTCCAGTCACTCCAAACTT
ATGTGACACAACAGTTGATCCGGGCTGCTGAGATACGAGCAAGCGCCAACCTGGCCGCCACTAAAATGTC
AGAGTGCGTGCTCGGGCAGTCCAAACGGGTTGACTTTTGTGGCAAGGGCTATCACTTGATGTCCTTCCCC
CAATCCGCCCCACATGGAGTGGTCTTTCTCCACGTCACTTATGTCCCTGCTCAAGAGAAGAACTTTACGA
CAGCTCCAGCAATCTGTCACGATGGCAAAGCGCACTTTCCCAGGGAAGGCGTTTTCGTCAGTAATGGCAC
GCATTGGTTTGTGACCCAAAGGAATTTCTATGAACCCCAAATCATAACCACTGACAATACATTTGTCTCA
GGCAACTGTGATGTGGTCATTGGGATCGTGAACAACACGGTATATGATCCCCTGCAACCCGAGTTGGATA
GCTTCAAAGAGGAATTGGATAAATACTTTAAGAATCATACTTCACCCGATGTTGATCTCGGGGACATATC
AGGAATAAATGCAAGTGTCGTCAACATTCAGAAAGAGATTGATCGCCTTAATGAGGTCGCCAAGAACTTG
AATGAATCTTTGATCGACTTGCAAGAACTGGGCAAATACGAACAATATATTAAATGGCCCTGGTACATTT
GGTTGGGCTTTATCGCCGGACTTATAGCTATCGTTATGGTCACAATTATGTTGTGCTGTATGACTAGCTG
TTGTTCCTGCTTGAAAGGATGTTGCAGTTGCGGATCTTGTTGTAAATAAAGGATCCTCTAGAAGTTGTCT
CCTCCTGCACTGACTGACTGATACAATCGATTTCTGGATCCGCAGGCCTAATCAACCTCTGGATTACAAA
ATTTGTGAAAGATTGACTGGTATTCTTAACTATGTTGCTCCTTTTACGCTATGTGGATACGCTGCTTTAA
TGCCTTTGTATCATGCTATTGCTTCCCGTATGGCTTTCATTTTCTCCTCCTTGTATAAATCCTGGTTGCT
GTCTCTTTATGAGGAGTTGTGGCCCGTTGTCAGGCAACGTGGCGTGGTGTGCACTGTGTTTGCTGACGCA
ACCCCCACTGGTTGGGGCATTGCCACCACCTGTCAGCTCCTTTCCGGGACTTTCGCTTTCCCCCTCCCTA
TTGCCACGGCGGAACTCATCGCCGCCTGCCTTGCCCGCTGCTGGACAGGGGCTCGGCTGTTGGGCACTGA
CAATTCCGTGGTGTTGTCGGGGAAGCTGACGTCCTTTCCATGGCTGCTCGCCTGTGTTGCCACCTGGATT
CTGCGCGGGACGTCCTTCTGCTACGTCCCTTCGGCCCTCAATCCAGCGGACCTTCCTTCCCGCGGCCTGC
TGCCGGCTCTGCGGCCTCTTCCGCGTCTTCGCCTTCGCCCTCAGACGAGTCGGATCTCCCTTTGGGCCGC
CTCCCCGCCTGTCTAGCTTGACTGACTGAGATACAGCGTACCTTCAGCTCACAGACATGATAAGATACAT
TGATGAGTTTGGACAAACCACAACTAGAATGCAGTGAAAAAAATGCTTTATTTGTGAAATTTGTGATGCT
ATTGCTTTATTTGTAACCATTATAAGCTGCAATAAACAAGTTAACAACAACAATTGCATTCATTTTATGT
TTCAGGTTCAGGGGGAGGTGTGGGAGGTTTTTTAAAGCAAGTAAAACCTCTACAAATGTGGTATTGGCCC
ATCTCTATCGGTATCGTAGCATAACCCCTTGGGGCCTCTAAACGGGTCTTGAGGGGTTTTTTGTGCCCCT
CGGGCCGGATTGCTATCTACCGGCATTGGCGCAGAAAAAAATGCCTGATGCGACGCTGCGCGTCTTATAC
TCCCACATATGCCAGATTCAGCAACGGATACGGCTTCCCCAACTTGCCCACTTCCATACGTGTCCTCCTT
ACCAGAAATTTATCCTTAAGGTCGTCAGCTATCCTGCAGGCGATCTCTCGATTTCGATCAAGACATTCCT
TTAATGGTCTTTTCTGGACACCACTAGGGGTCAGAAGTAGTTCATCAAACTTTCTTCCCTCCCTAATCTC
ATTGGTTACCTTGGGCTATCGAAACTTAATTAAGCGATCTGCATCTCAATTAGTCAGCAACCATAGTCCC
GCCCCTAACTCCGCCCATCCCGCCCCTAACTCCGCCCAGTTCCGCCCATTCTCCGCCCCATCGCTGACTA
ATTTTTTTTATTTATGCAGAGGCCGAGGCCGCCTCGGCCTCTGAGCTATTCCAGAAGTAGTGAGGAGGCT
TTTTTGGAGGCCTAGGCTTTTGCAAAGGAGGTAGCCAACATGATTGAACAAGATGGATTGCACGCAGGTT
CTCCCGCCGCTTGGGTGGAGAGGCTATTCGGCTATGACTGGGCACAACAGACAATCGGCTGCTCTGATGC
CGCCGTGTTCCGGCTGTCAGCGCAGGGGCGCCCGGTTCTTTTTGTCAAGACCGACCTGTCCGGTGCCCTG
AATGAACTCCAGGACGAGGCAGCGCGGCTATCGTGGCTGGCCACGACGGGCGTTCCTTGCGCAGCTGTGC
TCGACGTTGTCACTGAAGCGGGAAGGGACTGGCTGCTATTGGGCGAAGTGCCGGGGCAGGATCTCCTGTC
ATCTCACCTTGCTCCTGCCGAGAAAGTATCCATCATGGCTGATGCAATGCGGCGGCTGCATACGCTTGAT
CCGGCTACCTGCCCATTCGACCACCAAGCGAAACATCGCATCGAGCGAGCACGTACTCGGATGGAAGCCG
GTCTTGTCGATCAGGATGATCTGGACGAAGAGCATCAGGGGCTCGCGCCAGCCGAACTGTTCGCCAGGCT
CAAGGCGCGGATGCCCGACGGCGAGGATCTCGTCGTGACCCACGGCGATGCCTGCTTGCCGAATATCATG
GTGGAAAATGGCCGCTTTTCTGGATTCATCGACTGTGGCCGGCTGGGTGTGGCGGACCGCTATCAGGACA
TAGCGTTGGCTACCCGTGATATTGCTGAAGAGCTTGGCGGCGAATGGGCTGACCGCTTCCTCGTGCTTTA
CGGTATCGCCGCTCCCGATTCGCAGCGCATCGCCTTCTATCGCCTTCTTGACGAGTTCTTCTAGTATGTA
AGCCCTGTGCCTTCTAGTTGCCAGCCATCTGTTGTTTGCCCCTCCCCCGTGCCTTCCTTGACCCTGGAAG
GTGCCACTCCCACTGTCCTTTCCTAATAAAATGAGGAAATTGCATCGCATTGTCTGAGTAGGTGTCATTC
TATTCTGGGGGGTGGGGTGGGGCAGGACAGCAAGGGGGAGGATTGGGAAGACAATAGCAGGCATGCTGGG
GATGCGGTGGGCTCTATGGTTAATTAACCAGTCAAGTCAGCTACTTGGCGAGATCGACTTGTCTGGGTTT
CGACTACGCTCAGAATTGCGTCAGTCAAGTTCGATCTGGTCCTTGCTATTGCACCCGTTCTCCGATTACG
AGTTTCATTTAAATCATGTGAGCAAAAGGCCAGCAAAAGGCCAGGAACCGTAAAAAGGCCGCGTTGCTGG
CGTTTTTCCATAGGCTCCGCCCCCCTGACGAGCATCACAAAAATCGACGCTCAAGTCAGAGGTGGCGAAA
CCCGACAGGACTATAAAGATACCAGGCGTTTCCCCCTGGAAGCTCCCTCGTGCGCTCTCCTGTTCCGACC
CTGCCGCTTACCGGATACCTGTCCGCCTTTCTCCCTTCGGGAAGCGTGGCGCTTTCTCATAGCTCACGCT
GTAGGTATCTCAGTTCGGTGTAGGTCGTTCGCTCCAAGCTGGGCTGTGTGCACGAACCCCCCGTTCAGCC
CGACCGCTGCGCCTTATCCGGTAACTATCGTCTTGAGTCCAACCCGGTAAGACACGACTTATCGCCACTG
GCAGCAGCCACTGGTAACAGGATTAGCAGAGCGAGGTATGTAGGCGGTGCTACAGAGTTCTTGAAGTGGT
GGCCTAACTACGGCTACACTAGAAGAACAGTATTTGGTATCTGCGCTCTGCTGAAGCCAGTTACCTTCGG
AAAAAGAGTTGGTAGCTCTTGATCCGGCAAACAAACCACCGCTGGTAGCGGTGGTTTTTTTGTTTGCAAG
CAGCAGATTACGCGCAGAAAAAAAGGATCTCAAGAAGATCCTTTGATCTTTTCTACGGGGTCTGACGCTC
AGTGGAACGAAAACTCACGTTAAGGGATTTTGGTCATGAGATTATCAAAAAGGATCTTCACCTAGATCCT
TTTAAATTAAAAATGAAGTTTTAAATCAATCTAAAGTATATATGAGTAAACTTGGTCTGACAGTTACCAA
TGCTTAATCAGTGAGGCACCTATCTCAGCGATCTGTCTATTTCGTTCATCCATAGTTGCATTTAAATTTC
CGAACTCTCCAAGGCCCTCGTCGGAAAATCTTCAAACCTTTCGTCCGATCCATCTTGCAGGCTACCTCTC
GAACGAACTATCGCAAGTCTCTTGGCCGGCCTTGCGCCTTGGCTATTGCTTGGCAGCGCCTATCGCCAGG
TATTACTCCAATCCCGAATATCCGAGATCGGGATCACCCGAGAGAAGTTCAACCTACATCCTCAATCCCG
ATCTATCCGAGATCCGAGGAATATCGAAATCGGGGCGCGCCTGGTGTACCGAGAACGATCCTCTCAGTGC
GAGTCTCGACGATCCATATCGTTGCTTGGCAGTCAGCCAGTCGGAATCCAGCTTGGGACCCAGGAAGTCC
AATCGTCAGATATTGTACTCAAGCCTGGTCACGGCAGCGTACCGATCTGTTTAAACCTAGATATTGATAG
TCTGATCGGTCAACGTATAATCGAGTCCTAGCTTTTGCAAACATCTATCAAGAGACAGGATCAGCAGGAG
GCTTTCGCATGAGTATTCAACATTTCCGTGTCGCCCTTATTCCCTTTTTTGCGGCATTTTGCCTTCCTGT
TTTTGCTCACCCAGAAACGCTGGTGAAAGTAAAAGATGCTGAAGATCAGTTGGGTGCGCGAGTGGGTTAC
ATCGAACTGGATCTCAACAGCGGTAAGATCCTTGAGAGTTTTCGCCCCGAAGAACGCTTTCCAATGATGA
GCACTTTTAAAGTTCTGCTATGTGGCGCGGTATTATCCCGTATTGACGCCGGGCAAGAGCAACTCGGTCG
CCGCATACACTATTCTCAGAATGACTTGGTTGAGTATTCACCAGTCACAGAAAAGCATCTTACGGATGGC
ATGACAGTAAGAGAATTATGCAGTGCTGCCATAACCATGAGTGATAACACTGCGGCCAACTTACTTCTGA
CAACGATTGGAGGACCGAAGGAGCTAACCGCTTTTTTGCACAACATGGGGGATCATGTAACTCGCCTTGA
TCGTTGGGAACCGGAGCTGAATGAAGCCATACCAAACGACGAGCGTGACACCACGATGCCTGTAGCAATG
GCAACAACCTTGCGTAAACTATTAACTGGCGAACTACTTACTCTAGCTTCCCGGCAACAGTTGATAGACT
GGATGGAGGCGGATAAAGTTGCAGGACCACTTCTGCGCTCGGCCCTTCCGGCTGGCTGGTTTATTGCTGA
TAAATCTGGAGCCGGTGAGCGTGGGTCTCGCGGTATCATTGCAGCACTGGGGCCAGATGGTAAGCCCTCC
CGTATCGTAGTTATCTACACGACGGGGAGTCAGGCAACTATGGATGAACGAAATAGACAGATCGCTGAGA
TAGGTGCCTCACTGATTAAGCATTGGTAACCGATTCTAGGTGCATTGGCGCAGAAAAAAATGCCTGATGC
GACGCTGCGCGTCTTATACTCCCACATATGCCAGATTCAGCAACGGATACGGCTTCCCCAACTTGCCCAC
TTCCATACGTGTCCTCCTTACCAGAAATTTATCCTTAAGATCCCGAATCGTTTAAACTCGACTCTGGCTC
TATCGAATCTCCGTCGTTTCGAGCTTACGCGAACAGCCGTGGCGCTCATTTGCTCGTCGGGCATCGAATC
TCGTCAGCTATCGTCAGCTTACCTTTTTGGCAGCGATCGCGGCTCCCGACATCTTGGACCATTAGCTCCA
CAGGTATCTTCTTCCCTCTAGTGGTCATAACAGCAGCTTCAGCTACCTCTCAATTCAAAAAACCCCTCAA
GACCCGTTTAGAGGCCCCAAGGGGTTATGCTATCAATCGTTGCGTTACACACACAAAAAACCAACACACA
TCCATCTTCGATGGATAGCGATTTTATTATCTAACTGCTGATCGAGTGTAGCCAGATCTAGTAATCAATT
ACGGGGTCATTAGTTCATAGCCCATATATGGAGTTCCGCGTTACATAACTTACGGTAAATGGCCCGCCTG
GCTGACCGCCCAACGACCCCCGCCCATTGACGTCAATAATGACGTATGTTCCCATAGTAACGCCAATAGG
GACTTTCCATTGACGTCAATGGGTGGAGTATTTACGGTAAACTGCCCACTTGGCAGTACATCAAGTGTAT
CATATGCCAAGTACGCCCCCTATTGACGTCAATGACGGTAAATGGCCCGCCTGGCATTATGCCCAGTACA
TGACCTTATGGGACTTTCCTACTTGGCAGTACATCTACGTATTAGTCATCGCTATTACCATGCTGATGCG
GTTTTGGCAGTACATCAATGGGCGTGGATAGCGGTTTGACTCACGGGGATTTCCAAGTCTCCACCCCATT
GACGTCAATGGGAGTTTGTTTTGGCACCAAAATCAACGGGACTTTCCAAAATGTCGTAACAACTCCGCCC
CATTGACGCAAATGGGCGGTAGGCGTGTACGGTGGGAGGTCTATATAAGCAGAGCTGGTTTAGTGAACCG
TCAGATCGCCTGGAGACGCCATCCACGCTGTTTTGACCTCCATAGAAGACACCGGGACCGATCCAGCCTC
CCCTCGAAGCTTACATGTGGTACCGAGCTCGGATCCTGAGAACTTCAGGGTGAGTCTATGGGACCCTTGA
TGTTTTCTTTCCCCTTCTTTTCTATGGTTAAGTTCATGTCATAGGAAGGGGAGAAGTAACAGGGTACACA
TATTGACCAAATCAGGGTAATTTTGCATTTGTAATTTTAAAAAATGCTTTCTTCTTTTAATATACTTTTT
TGTTTATCTTATTTCTAATACTTTCCCTAATCTCTTTCTTTCAGGGCAATAATGATACAATGTATCATGC
CTCTTTGCACCATTCTAAAGAATAACAGTGATAATTTCTGGGTTAAGGCAATAGCAATATTTCTGCATAT
AAATATTTCTGCATATAAATTGTAACTGATGTAAGAGGTTTCATATTGCTAATAGCAGCTACAATCCAGC
TACCATTCTGCTTTTATTTTATGGTTGGGATAAGGCTGGATTATTCTGAGTCCAAGCTAGGCCCTTTTGC
TAATCATGTTCATACCTCTTATCTTCCTCCCACAGCTCCTGGGCAACGTGCTGGTCTGTGTGCTGGCCCA
TCACTTTGGCAAAGGCGGCCGCC
